>Addgene plasmid #19793 | pQCXIP Flag-hRpt6 | addgene partial sequence | sequence record 25543 | CMV-F 5'-CGCAAATGGGCGGTAGGCGTG-3'
TGGGCATTNCGACTNTTANTNNCCNCTACCATCTCCTNCGAGCACCNCCTCNCTTCNGATTTACNGTCTC
TCCNNGACTNCCGCGGTATTCANNNTANNTCCGTCGTTGCGTGTNNNNNTNCNNNNCANNGTNTCTGCTG
GTTNNTTGATCAGGCGTCCTCNATCCTGTGCNGATATGTACTACNCACCGANCGATGANTNTNTCNNTNN
GGNGCTCGACCGNCCATTAGCAGANCCNTGTCNAGGAANNNANGGCNCGCCACNGACTCCTNNNCTGTTA
TCTGTCCTTATATTGNATATNTCCNANTGANTGTNGNNNATNNTNGANNNNANNNCCCNACGNNNNNANN
ACTTAGNAACCAACTTCATGCTNTNGTTCGACCTATTGCTGGAGGTGNTANNTNTNCNNCACGAGCNCGN
NTCCNNNGTAGANGANNNAGNCANNTNNNTGGNNNATANTANNGTGTTGACTCTGAGTANATCNTGAAAT
GTTNANNTNNTNNNCNCNNGGNNTATNNNNTTNNNNTNNNTGANGAGACACCCAATTGCNTNNNGNCTCT
AACGAANNNNTTCNNCNCTCTGTNCNAACATCNTGCCCAACNNCNTNTANNCNNTAGNGNNNCTGATNNT
GNNNGAGANNGNACNNTATTCAACTTANATGGANNTTTGNGGAAAGNANANCCCCATCNTGNNNANNCCN
NNATTTNTTNACNCNTTTGTANTNAANAGAGCTCTCGAACNCTTGNNATNCTCGCCAAGGAAAANNAANT
TGGCTCCCCTCTCTAAAAAAATGTCCCCNTTNTGGNTTACNAAAAAN
