[The description below was written by a language model from this plasmid's Addgene catalogue record.]
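Description:
pQCXIP Flag-hRpt6 is a retroviral expression plasmid built on the Clontech pQCXIP backbone (about 7.7 kb without insert) for stable expression of an epitope-tagged human proteasome subunit in mammalian cells. It is propagated in E. coli under ampicillin selection, and transduced mammalian cells are selected with puromycin. No feature table accompanies the record, so the promoter and other regulatory elements are not explicitly listed. pQCXIP is generally known as a self-inactivating, MMLV-derived bicistronic vector in which an internal CMV promoter drives the gene of interest, followed by an IRES and the puromycin resistance gene. In that design the insert and the marker are translated from a single transcript, and drug resistance tracks with insert expression. As with other vectors of this type, the plasmid supplies the packaging signal and LTRs, while the viral structural proteins must be provided in trans by a packaging cell line.

The insert is human Rpt6 (PSMC5, also known as Sug1, S8, p45 or TRIP1), roughly 1.2 kb, cloned by restriction digestion between XhoI and BamHI sites; whether those sites survive is not recorded. Rpt6 is one of the AAA-ATPase subunits of the 19S regulatory particle of the 26S proteasome. A Flag tag, recorded as N-terminal and on the backbone, is fused to the protein, allowing detection and anti-Flag affinity purification. The associated publication concerns regulation of the Uch37 deubiquitinating enzyme in the proteasome and in the Ino80 chromatin-remodeling complex. This suggests the construct was used to generate stable cell lines from which Flag-Rpt6-containing proteasome complexes could be isolated, although the record does not state that purpose.
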