Addgene plasmid #19793: pQCXIP Flag-hRpt6
Depositing lab: Joan Conaway & Ronald Conaway. Depositing organization: Stowers Institute for Medical Research. Publication: Distinct modes of regulation of the Uch37 deubiquitinating enzyme in the proteasome and in the Ino80 chromatin-remodeling complex. Yao T, Song L, Jin J, Cai Y, Takahashi H, Swanson SK, Washburn MP, Florens L, Conaway RC, Cohen RE, Conaway JW. Mol Cell. 2008 Sep 26. 31(6):909-17. 10.1016/j.molcel.2008.08.027 PubMed 18922472.
Backbone
  Vector backbone: pQCXIP
  Backbone manufacturer: Clontech
  Backbone size w/o insert (bp): 7700
  Vector type: Retroviral
  Selectable markers: Puromycin
Growth in bacteria
  Bacterial resistance: Ampicillin, 100 μg/mL
  Growth temperature: 37°C
  Growth strain: DH5alpha
  Copy number: Unknown
Gene/Insert
  Gene/Insert name: hRpt6 (alt names: Sug1; PSMC5)
  Species: H. sapiens (human)
  Insert size (bp): 1200
  GenBank ID: NM_002805
  Entrez Gene: PSMC5 (a.k.a. RPT6, S8, SUG-1, SUG1, TBP10, TRIP1, p45, p45/SUG)
  Tag / fusion protein: Flag (N terminal on backbone)
  Cloning method: Restriction Enzyme; 5′ cloning site XhoI (unknown if destroyed); 3′ cloning site BamHI (unknown if destroyed)
  Sequencing primers: 5′ pQC1
Terms and licenses: Academic/Nonprofit Terms; Industry Terms: Not Available to Industry
How to cite: pQCXIP Flag-hRpt6 was a gift from Joan Conaway & Ronald Conaway (Addgene plasmid # 19793 ; http://n2t.net/addgene:19793 ; RRID:Addgene_19793)
